Addgene plasmid #169699: pSUB11
Purpose: Template plasmid for generating C-terminal 3xFLAG epitope tag fusions to bacterial genes by "Lambda red" recombineering.
Depositing lab: Nara Figueroa. Depositing organization: CNRS UMR 9198, institut de biologie intégrative de la cellule recherche. Publication: Epitope tagging of chromosomal genes in Salmonella. Uzzau S, Figueroa-Bossi N, Rubino S, Bossi L. Proc Natl Acad Sci U S A. 2001 Dec 18;98(26):15264-9. doi: 10.1073/pnas.261348198. Epub 2001 Dec 11. PubMed 11742086.
Backbone
  Vector backbone: pSU311
  Backbone manufacturer: Uzzau et al (PubMed 11742086). Note, pSU311 was initially derived from pGP704 (Miller & Mekalanos; PubMed 2836362)
  Backbone size w/o insert (bp): 1932
  Total vector size (bp): 3488
  Vector type: Bacterial Expression
Growth in bacteria
  Bacterial resistance: Ampicillin, 100 μg/mL
  Growth temperature: 37°C
  Growth strain: cc118 lambda pir
  Copy number: Low Copy
Gene/Insert
  Gene/Insert name: 3xFLAG tag adjacent to FRT-flanked aph (KanR) gene
  Species: E.coli and partially synthetic
  Insert size (bp): 1556
  Tag / fusion protein: 3xFLAG tag (N terminal on insert)
  Cloning method: Restriction Enzyme; 5′ cloning site EcoRI (not destroyed); 3′ cloning site EcoRI (not destroyed)
  Sequencing primers: 5′ AGGGATGTAACGCACTGAGA; 3′ CCTGCAGATCATCGAGCTCT
Resource information
  A portion of this plasmid was derived from a plasmid made by: B. Wanner. The FRT-flanked aph (KanR) cassette was derived from plasmid pKD4 (Datsenko & Wanner, PubMed 10829079).
Terms and licenses: Academic/Nonprofit Terms; Industry Terms: Not Available to Industry
Depositor comments: The 3xFLAG-FRT-aph-FRT segment is amplified by PCR with primers ending with the sequences 5'...GACTACAAAGACCATGACGG-3' (Forward primer) and 5'...CATATGAATATCCTCCTTAG-3' (Reverse primer) and carrying 40 nt 5' extensions identical to the sequence immediately preceding the stop codon of the targeted gene (Fw primer) and to a region downstream from it (Rv primer). The amplified fragment is used for DNA recombineering in a strain expressing the Lambda Red operon.
How to cite: pSUB11 was a gift from Nara Figueroa (Addgene plasmid # 169699 ; http://n2t.net/addgene:169699 ; RRID:Addgene_169699)
