[The description below was written by a language model from this plasmid's Addgene catalogue record and pLannotate feature annotations shown in this document.]
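Description:
pSUB11 is a PCR template plasmid rather than an expression construct in the usual sense. It supplies a cassette for adding a C-terminal 3xFLAG epitope tag to chromosomal bacterial genes by Lambda Red recombineering. It is built on the pSU311 backbone, itself derived from the suicide vector pGP704, and replicates from the R6K γ origin. That origin requires the pi initiator protein, so the plasmid is maintained at low copy only in pir-expressing hosts such as a lambda pir lysogen. This dependence also prevents carried-over template from replicating in ordinary recipient strains. Plasmid selection is by ampicillin through the bla gene and its own promoter. The annotated fragments of bom, rop and a tetracycline resistance gene are non-functional remnants of pBR322-type ancestry.

The roughly 1.5 kb insert, cloned between EcoRI sites, consists of the 3xFLAG coding sequence placed immediately next to an FRT-flanked aph (neo/nptII) kanamycin resistance gene taken from pKD4. The short tnpA and ble fragments around the resistance gene are Tn5-derived flanking sequence carried along with it. In the circular sequence record the 3xFLAG feature spans the numbering origin, which is probably why it is annotated as a fragment.

In use, the 3xFLAG-FRT-aph-FRT segment is amplified with primers carrying 40-nucleotide extensions. One extension matches the sequence just before the target gene's stop codon and the other matches a region downstream of it. The product is then recombined into a strain expressing the Lambda Red functions, with kanamycin selecting for integrants. This fuses the tag in frame to the native gene, so the protein can be detected or purified with anti-FLAG reagents while remaining under its own regulation. The FRT sites allow FLP recombinase to excise the kanamycin marker afterwards.
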