Features (pLannotate 1.2.2; 12 found; start..end, strand, type, name):
      1..59      +  CDS            3xFLAG (fragment): three tandem FLAG® epitope tags, followed by an enterokinase cleavage site
     92..139     -  protein_bind   FRT: FLP-mediated recombination occurs in the 8-bp core sequence TCTAGAAA (Turan and Bode, 2011). FLP recombinase from the Saccharomyces cerevisiae 2μ plasmid
    144..467     +  CDS            tnpA (fragment): TN5P_ECOLX - Also known as tnp. Experimental evidence at protein level: Swiss-Prot protein existence level 1. Mediates transposition of transposon Tn5 by a 'cut and paste' mechanism. First, the monomeric transposase binds the 19 bp inverted DNA repeats flanking the transposon. Then, dimerization of the DNA- bound transposase creates a synaptic DNA complex. After nicking of the first DNA strand, excision of the transposon proceeds through a series of intermediates. The transposase then mediates the insertion of the transposon at a new site by strand transfer. The activity of the wild- type tran
    499..1290    +  CDS            neo: KKA2_KLEPN - Also known as kan, nptII. Experimental evidence at protein level: Swiss-Prot protein existence level 1. Resistance to kanamycin, neomycin, paromomycin, ribostamycin, butirosin and gentamicin B. From Klebsiella pneumoniae.
   1314..1466    +  CDS            ble (fragment): BLE_KLEPN - Experimental evidence at protein level: Swiss-Prot protein existence level 1. Binding protein with a strong affinity to the bleomycin family of antibiotics. Binds to CL990; an antimitotic-antibiotic compound. From Klebsiella pneumoniae.
   1484..1517    -  protein_bind   FRT (minimal): supports FLP-mediated excision but not integration (Turan and Bode, 2011) FLP recombinase from the Saccharomyces cerevisiae 2μ plasmid
   1603..1707    +  promoter       AmpR promoter: bla
   1708..2568    +  CDS            AmpR: β-lactamase; bla; confers resistance to ampicillin, carbenicillin, and related antibiotics
   2609..2699    -  misc_feature   bom (fragment): basis of mobility region from pBR322
   2801..2841    -  CDS            rop (fragment): Rop protein, which maintains plasmids at low copy number; rop
   2840..3028    -  CDS            TcR (fragment): tetracycline efflux protein; tet; confers resistance to tetracycline
   3053..3441    +  rep_origin     R6K γ ori: γ replication origin from E. coli plasmid R6K; requires the R6K initiator protein pi for replication
>Addgene plasmid #169699 | pSUB11 | addgene full sequence | sequence record 336760 | Addgene NGS Result
GACTACAAAGACCATGACGGTGATTATAAAGATCATGATATCGACTACAAAGATGACGACGATAAATAGT
AATGTAGGCTGGAGCTGCTTCGAAGTTCCTATACTTTCTAGAGAATAGGAACTTCGGAATAGGAACTTCA
AGATCCCCCACGCTGCCGCAAGCACTCAGGGCGCAAGGGCTGCTAAAGGAAGCGGAACACGTAGAAAGCC
AGTCCGCAGAAACGGTGCTGACCCCGGATGAATGTCAGCTACTGGGCTATCTGGACAAGGGAAATCGCAA
GCGCAAAGAGAAAGCAGGTAGCTTGCAGTGGGCTTACATGGCGATAGCTAGACTGGGCGGTTTTATGGAC
AGCAAGCGAACCGGAATTGCCAGCTGGGGCGCCCTCTGGTAAGGTTGGGAAGCCCTGCAAAGTAAACTGG
ATGGCTTTCTTGCCGCCAAGGATCTGATGGCGCAGGGGATCAAGATCTGATCAAGAGACAGGATGAGGAT
CGTTTCGCATGATTGAACAAGATGGATTGCACGCAGGTTCTCCGGCCGCTTGGGTGGAGAGGCTATTCGG
CTATGACTGGGCACAACAGACAATCGGCTGCTCTGATGCCGCCGTGTTCCGGCTGTCAGCGCAGGGGCGC
CCGGTTCTTTTTGTCAAGACCGACCTGTCCGGTGCCCTGAATGAACTGCAGGACGAGGCAGCGCGGCTAT
CGTGGCTGGCCACGACGGGCGTTCCTTGCGCAGCTGTGCTCGACGTTGTCACTGAAGCGGGAAGGGACTG
GCTGCTATTGGGCGAAGTGCCGGGGCAGGATCTCCTGTCATCTCACCTTGCTCCTGCCGAGAAAGTATCC
ATCATGGCTGATGCAATGCGGCGGCTGCATACGCTTGATCCGGCTACCTGCCCATTCGACCACCAAGCGA
AACATCGCATCGAGCGAGCACGTACTCGGATGGAAGCCGGTCTTGTCGATCAGGATGATCTGGACGAAGA
GCATCAGGGGCTCGCGCCAGCCGAACTGTTCGCCAGGCTCAAGGCGCGCATGCCCGACGGCGAGGATCTC
GTCGTGACCCATGGCGATGCCTGCTTGCCGAATATCATGGTGGAAAATGGCCGCTTTTCTGGATTCATCG
ACTGTGGCCGGCTGGGTGTGGCGGACCGCTATCAGGACATAGCGTTGGCTACCCGTGATATTGCTGAAGA
GCTTGGCGGCGAATGGGCTGACCGCTTCCTCGTGCTCTACGGTATCGCCGCTCCCGATTCGCAGCGCATC
GCCTTCTATCGCCTTCTTGACGAGTTCTTCTGAGCGGGACTCTGGGGTTCGAAATGACCGACCAAGCGAC
GCCCAACCTGCCATCACGAGATTTCGATTCCACCGCCGCCTTCTATGAAAGGTTGGGCTTCGGAATCGTT
TTCCGGGACGCCGGCTGGATGATCCTCCAGCGCGGGGATCTCATGCTGGAGTTCTTCGCCCACCCCAGCT
TCAAAAGCGCTCTGAAGTTCCTATACTTTCTAGAGAATAGGAACTTCGGAATAGGAACTAAGGAGGATAT
TCATATGCGGAATTCCCGGGAGAGCTCGATGATCTGCAGGTGGCACTTTTCGGGGAAATGTGCGCGGAAC
CCCTATTTGTTTATTTTTCTAAATACATTCAAATATGTATCCGCTCATGAGACAATAACCCTGATAAATG
CTTCAATAATATTGAAAAAGGAAGAGTATGAGTATTCAACATTTCCGTGTCGCCCTTATTCCCTTTTTTG
CGGCATTTTGCCTTCCTGTTTTTGCTCACCCAGAAACGCTGGTGAAAGTAAAAGATGCTGAAGATCAGTT
GGGTGCACGAGTGGGTTACATCGAACTGGATCTCAACAGCGGTAAGATCCTTGAGAGTTTTCGCCCCGAA
GAACGTTTTCCAATGATGAGCACTTTTAAAGTTCTGCTATGTGGCGCGGTATTATCCCGTGTTGACGCCG
GGCAAGAGCAACTCGGTCGCCGCATACACTATTCTCAGAATGACTTGGTTGAGTACTCACCAGTCACAGA
AAAGCATCTTACGGATGGCATGACAGTAAGAGAATTATGCAGTGCTGCCATAACCATGAGTGATAACACT
GCGGCCAACTTACTTCTGACAACGATCGGAGGACCGAAGGAGCTAACCGCTTTTTTGCACAACATGGGGG
ATCATGTAACTCGCCTTGATCGTTGGGAACCGGAGCTGAATGAAGCCATACCAAACGACGAGCGTGACAC
CACGATGCCTGCAGCAATGGCAACAACGTTGCGCAAACTATTAACTGGCGAACTACTTACTCTAGCTTCC
CGGCAACAATTAATAGACTGGATGGAGGCGGATAAAGTTGCAGGACCACTTCTGCGCTCGGCCCTTCCGG
CTGGCTGGTTTATTGCTGATAAATCTGGAGCCGGTGAGCGTGGGTCTCGCGGTATCATTGCAGCACTGGG
GCCAGATGGTAAGCCCTCCCGTATCGTAGTTATCTACACGACGGGGAGTCAGGCAACTATGGATGAACGA
AATAGACAGATCGCTGAGATAGGTGCCTCACTGATTAAGCATTGGTAACTGTCAGACCAAGTTTACTCAT
ATATACTTTAGATTGATTTATGGTGCACTCTCAGTACAATCTGCTCTGATGCCGCATAGTTAAGCCAGTA
TACACTCCGCTATCGCTACGTGACTGGGTCATGGCTGCGCCCCGACACCCGCCAACACCCGCTGACGCGC
CCTGACGGGCTTGTCTGCTCCCGGCATCCGCTTACAGACAAGCTGTGACCGTCTCCGGGAGCTGCATGTG
TCAGAGGTTTTCACCGTCATCACCGAAACGCGCGAGGCAGCAAGGAGATGGCGCCCAACAGTCCCCCGGC
CACGGGGCCTGCCACCATACCCACGCCGAAACAAGCGCTCATGAGCCCGAAGTGGCGAGCCCGATCTTCC
CCATCGGTGATGTCGGCGATATAGGCGCCAGCAACCGCACCTGTGGCGCCGGTGATGCCGGCCACGATGC
GTCCGGCGTAGAGGATCCGGCCACGATGCGTCCGGCGTAGAGGATCTGAAGATCAGCAGTTCAACCTGTT
GATAGTACGTACTAAGCTCTCATGTTTCACGTACTAAGCTCTCATGTTTAACGTACTAAGCTCTCATGTT
TAACGAACTAAACCCTCATGGCTAACGTACTAAGCTCTCATGGCTAACGTACTAAGCTCTCATGTTTCAC
GTACTAAGCTCTCATGTTTGAACAATAAAATTAATATAAATCAGCAACTTAAATAGCCTCTAAGGTTTTA
AGTTTTATAAGAAAAAAAAGAATATATAAGGCTTTTAAAGCTTTTAAGGTTTAACGGTTGTGGACAACAA
GCCAGGGATGTAACGCACTGAGAAGCCCTTAGAGCCTCTCAAAGCAATTTTGAGTGACACAGGAACACTT
AACGGCTGACATGGGAATTCCACATGTGGAATTC
